>Addgene plasmid #226393 | pcDNA3.1(-).TagRFP.T-2A-V5-T403D.Tau2N4R-WPRE | addgene full sequence | sequence record 450770 | Addgene NGS Result
GACGGATCGGGAGATCTCCCGATCCCCTATGGTGCACTCTCAGTACAATCTGCTCTGATGCCGCATAGTT
AAGCCAGTATCTGCTCCCTGCTTGTGTGTTGGAGGTCGCTGAGTAGTGCGCGAGCAAAATTTAAGCTACA
ACAAGGCAAGGCTTGACCGACAATTGCATGAAGAATCTGCTTAGGGTTAGGCGTTTTGCGCTGCTTCGCG
ATGTACGGGCCAGATATACGCGTTGACATTGATTATTGACTAGTTATTAATAGTAATCAATTACGGGGTC
ATTAGTTCATAGCCCATATATGGAGTTCCGCGTTACATAACTTACGGTAAATGGCCCGCCTGGCTGACCG
CCCAACGACCCCCGCCCATTGACGTCAATAATGACGTATGTTCCCATAGTAACGCCAATAGGGACTTTCC
ATTGACGTCAATGGGTGGAGTATTTACGGTAAACTGCCCACTTGGCAGTACATCAAGTGTATCATATGCC
AAGTACGCCCCCTATTGACGTCAATGACGGTAAATGGCCCGCCTGGCATTATGCCCAGTACATGACCTTA
TGGGACTTTCCTACTTGGCAGTACATCTACGTATTAGTCATCGCTATTACCATGGTGATGCGGTTTTGGC
AGTACATCAATGGGCGTGGATAGCGGTTTGACTCACGGGGATTTCCAAGTCTCCACCCCATTGACGTCAA
TGGGAGTTTGTTTTGGCACCAAAATCAACGGGACTTTCCAAAATGTCGTAACAACTCCGCCCCATTGACG
CAAATGGGCGGTAGGCGTGTACGGTGGGAGGTCTATATAAGCAGAGCTCTCTGGCTAACTAGAGAACCCA
CTGCTTACTGGCTTATCGAAATTAATACGACTCACTATAGGGAGACCCAAGCTGGCTAGCGTTTAAACGG
GCCCTCTAGACTCGAGCTCAAGCTTCGAATTCTGCAGTCGACGGTACCGCGGGCCCGGGATCCACCGGTC
GCCACCATGGTGTCTAAGGGCGAAGAGCTGATTAAGGAGAACATGCACATGAAGCTGTACATGGAGGGCA
CCGTGAACAACCACCACTTCAAGTGCACATCCGAGGGCGAAGGCAAGCCCTACGAGGGCACCCAGACCAT
GAGAATCAAGGTGGTCGAGGGCGGCCCTCTCCCCTTCGCCTTCGACATCCTGGCTACCAGCTTCATGTAC
GGCAGCAGAACCTTCATCAACCACACCCAGGGCATCCCCGACTTCTTTAAGCAGTCCTTCCCTGAGGGCT
TCACATGGGAGAGAGTCACCACATACGAAGACGGGGGCGTGCTGACCGCTACCCAGGACACCAGCCTCCA
GGACGGCTGCCTCATCTACAACGTCAAGATCAGAGGGGTGAACTTCCCATCCAACGGCCCTGTGATGCAG
AAGAAAACACTCGGCTGGGAGGCCAACACCGAGATGCTGTACCCCGCTGACGGCGGCCTGGAAGGCAGAA
CCGACATGGCCCTGAAGCTCGTGGGCGGGGGCCACCTGATCTGCAACTTCAAGACCACATACAGATCCAA
GAAACCCGCTAAGAACCTCAAGATGCCCGGCGTCTACTATGTGGACCACAGACTGGAAAGAATCAAGGAG
GCCGACAAAGAGACCTACGTCGAGCAGCACGAGGTGGCTGTGGCCAGATACTGCGACCTCCCTAGCAAAC
TGGGGCACAAACTTAATGGCATGGACGAGCTGTACAAGGGTACCGGCGAGGGCAGAGGAAGTCTGCTAAC
ATGCGGTGACGTCGAGGAGAATCCTGGCCCAACCGGTAAAGGTAAGCCTATCCCTAACCCTCTCCTCGGT
CTCGATTCTACGACTAGTGCTGAGCCCCGCCAGGAGTTCGAAGTGATGGAAGATCACGCTGGGACGTACG
GGTTGGGGGACAGGAAAGATCAGGGGGGCTACACCATGCACCAAGACCAAGAGGGTGACACGGACGCTGG
CCTGAAAGAATCTCCCCTGCAGACCCCCACTGAGGACGGATCTGAGGAACCGGGCTCTGAAACCTCTGAT
GCTAAGAGCACTCCAACAGCGGAAGATGTGACAGCACCCTTAGTGGATGAGGGAGCTCCCGGCAAGCAGG
CTGCCGCGCAGCCCCACACGGAGATCCCAGAAGGAACCACAGCTGAAGAAGCAGGCATTGGAGACACCCC
CAGCCTGGAAGACGAAGCTGCTGGTCACGTGACCCAAGCTCGCATGGTCAGTAAAAGCAAAGACGGGACT
GGAAGCGATGACAAAAAAGCCAAGGGGGCTGATGGTAAAACGAAGATCGCCACACCGCGGGGAGCAGCCC
CTCCAGGCCAGAAGGGCCAGGCCAACGCCACCAGGATTCCAGCAAAAACCCCGCCCGCTCCAAAGACACC
ACCCAGCTCTGGTGAACCTCCAAAATCAGGGGATCGCAGCGGCTACAGCAGCCCCGGCTCCCCAGGCACT
CCCGGCAGCCGCTCCCGCACCCCGTCCCTTCCAACCCCACCCACCCGGGAGCCCAAGAAGGTGGCAGTGG
TCCGTACTCCACCCAAGTCGCCGTCTTCCGCCAAGAGCCGCCTG
[387 nt withheld, positions 2565-2951]
ACCCACAAGCTGACCTTCCGCGAGAACGCCAAAGCCAAGACAGACCACGGGGCGGAGATCGTGTACAAGT
CGCCAGTGGTGTCTGGGGACGATTCTCCACGGCATCTCAGCAATGTCTCCTCCACCGGCAGCATCGACAT
GGTAGACTCGCCCCAGCTCGCCACGCTAGCTGACGAGGTGTCTGCCTCCCTGGCCAAGCAGGGTTTGTAG
GGATCCGATTATCGATAATCAACCTCTGGATTACAAAATTTGTGAAAGATTGACTGGTATTCTTAACTAT
GTTGCTCCTTTTACGCTATGTGGATACGCTGCTTTAATGCCTTTGTATCATGCTATTGCTTCCCGTATGG
CTTTCATTTTCTCCTCCTTGTATAAATCCTGGTTGCTGTCTCTTTATGAGGAGTTGTGGCCCGTTGTCAG
GCAACGTGGCGTGGTGTGCACTGTGTTTGCTGACGCAACCCCCACTGGTTGGGGCATTGCCACCACCTGT
CAGCTCCTTTCCGGGACTTTCGCTTTCCCCCTCCCTATTGCCACGGCGGAACTCATCGCCGCCTGCCTTG
CCCGCTGCTGGACAGGGGCTCGGCTGTTGGGCACTGACAATTCCGTGGTGTTGTCGGGGAAATCATCGTC
CTTTCCTTGGCTGCTCGCCTGTGTTGCCACCTGGATTCTGCGCGGGACGCCCTTCTGCTACGTCCCTTCG
GCCCTCAATCCAGCGGACCTTCCTTCCCGCGGCCTGCTGCCGGCTCTGCGGCCTCTTCCGCGTCTTCGCC
TTCGCCCTCAGACGAGTCGGATCTCCCTTTGGGCCGCCTCCCCGCATCGATACCGTCGAGCGATATCTGC
AGAATTCCACCACACTGGACTAGTGGATCCGAGCTCGGTACCAAGCTTAAGTTTAAACCGCTGATCAGCC
TCGACTGTGCCTTCTAGTTGCCAGCCATCTGTTGTTTGCCCCTCCCCCGTGCCTTCCTTGACCCTGGAAG
GTGCCACTCCCACTGTCCTTTCCTAATAAAATGAGGAAATTGCATCGCATTGTCTGAGTAGGTGTCATTC
TATTCTGGGGGGTGGGGTGGGGCAGGACAGCAAGGGGGAGGATTGGGAAGACAATAGCAGGCATGCTGGG
GATGCGGTGGGCTCTATGGCTTCTGAGGCGGAAAGAACCAGCTGGGGCTCTAGGGGGTATCCCC
[124 nt withheld, positions 4136-4259]
C
[91 nt withheld, positions 4261-4351]
A
[49 nt withheld, positions 4353-4401]
CCTTTGACGTTGGAGTCCACGTTCTTT
[37 nt withheld, positions 4429-4465]
ACCCTATCTCGGTCTATTCTTTTGATTTATAAGGGATTTTGCCGATTTCGGCCTATTGGTTAAAAAATGA
GCTGATTTAACAAAAATTTAACGCGAATTAATTCTGTGGAATGTGTGTCAGTTAGGGTGTGGAAAGTCCC
CAGGCTCCCCAGCAGGCAGAAGTATGCAAAGCATGCATCTCAATTAGTCAGCAACCAGGTGTGGAAAGTC
CCCAGGCTCCCCAGCAGGCAGAAGTATGCAAAGCATGCATCTCAATTAGTCAGCAACCATAGTCCCGCCC
CTAACTCCGCCCATCCCGCCCCTAACTCCGCCCAGTTCCGCCCATTCTCCGCCCCATGGCTGACTAATTT
TTTTTATTTATGCAGAGGCCGAGGCCGCCTCTGCCTCTGAGCTATTCCAGAAGTAGTGAGGAGGCTTTTT
TGGAGGCCTAGGCTTTTGCAAAAAGCTCCCGGGAGCTTGTATATCCATTTTCGGATCTGATCAAGAGACA
GGATGAGGATCGTTTCGCATGATTGAACAAGATGGATTGCACGCAGGTTCTCCGGCCGCTTGGGTGGAGA
GGCTATTCGGCTATGACTGGGCACAACAGACAATCGGCTGCTCTGATGCCGCCGTGTTCCGGCTGTCAGC
GCAGGGGCGCCCGGTTCTTTTTGTCAAGACCGACCTGTCCGGTGCCCTGAATGAACTGCAGGACGAGGCA
GCGCGGCTATCGTGGCTGGCCACGACGGGCGTTCCTTGCGCAGCTGTGCTCGACGTTGTCACTGAAGCGG
GAAGGGACTGGCTGCTATTGGGCGAAGTGCCGGGGCAGGATCTCCTGTCATCTCACCTTGCTCCTGCCGA
GAAAGTATCCATCATGGCTGATGCAATGCGGCGGCTGCATACGCTTGATCCGGCTACCTGCCCATTCGAC
CACCAAGCGAAACATCGCATCGAGCGAGCACGTACTCGGATGGAAGCCGGTCTTGTCGATCAGGATGATC
TGGACGAAGAGCATCAGGGGCTCGCGCCAGCCGAACTGTTCGCCAGGCTCAAGGCGCGCATGCCCGACGG
CGAGGATCTCGTCGTGACCCATGGCGATGCCTGCTTGCCGAATATCATGGTGGAAAATGGCCGCTTTTCT
GGATTCATCGACTGTGGCCGGCTGGGTGTGGCGGACCGCTATCAGGACATAGCGTTGGCTACCCGTGATA
TTGCTGAAGAGCTTGGCGGCGAATGGGCTGACCGCTTCCTCGTGCTTTACGGTATCGCCGCTCCCGATTC
GCAGCGCATCGCCTTCTATCGCCTTCTTGACGAGTTCTTCTGAGCGGGACTCTGGGGTTCGAAATGACCG
ACCAAGCGACGCCCAACCTGCCATCACGAGATTTCGATTCCACCGCCGCCTTCTATGAAAGGTTGGGCTT
CGGAATCGTTTTCCGGGACGCCGGCTGGATGATCCTCCAGCGCGGGGATCTCATGCTGGAGTTCTTCGCC
CACCCCAACTTGTTTATTGCAGCTTATAATGGTTACAAATAAAGCAATAGCATCACAAATTTCACAAATA
AAGCATTTTTTTCACTGCATTCTAGTTGTGGTTTGTCCAAACTCATCAATGTATCTTATCATGTCTGTAT
ACCGTCGACCTCTAGCTAGAGCTTGGCGTAATCATGGTCATAGCTGTTTCCTGTGTGAAATTGTTATCCG
CTCACAATTCCACACAACATACGAGCCGGAAGCATAAAGTGTAAAGCCTGGGGTGCCTAATGAGTGAGCT
AACTCACATTAATTGCGTTGCGCTCACTGCCCGCTTTCCAGTCGGGAAACCTGTCGTGCCAGCTGCATTA
ATGAATCGGCCAACGCGCGGGGAGAGGCGGTTTGCGTATTGGGCGCTCTTCCGCTTCCTCGCTCACTGAC
TCGCTGCGCTCGGTCGTTCGGCTGCGGCGAGCGGTATCAGCTCACTCAAAGGCGGTAATACGGTTATCCA
CAGAATCAGGGGATAACGCAGGAAAGAACATGTGAGCAAAAGGCCAGCAAAAGGCCAGGAACCGTAAAAA
GGCCGCGTTGCTGGCGTTTTTCCATAGGCTCCGCCCCCCTGACGAGCATCACAAAAATCGACGCTCAAGT
CAGAGGTGGCGAAACCCGACAGGACTATAAAGATACCAGGCGTTTCCCCCTGGAAGCTCCCTCGTGCGCT
CTCCTGTTCCGACCCTGCCGCTTACCGGATACCTGTCCGCCTTTCTCCCTTCGGGAAGCGTGGCGCTTTC
TCATAGCTCACGCTGTAGGTATCTCAGTTCGGTGTAGGTCGTTCGCTCCAAGCTGGGCTGTGTGCACGAA
CCCCCCGTTCAGCCCGACCGCTGCGCCTTATCCGGTAACTATCGTCTTGAGTCCAACCCGGTAAGACACG
ACTTATCGCCACTGGCAGCAGCCACTGGTAACAGGATTAGCAGAGCGAGGTATGTAGGCGGTGCTACAGA
GTTCTTGAAGTGGTGGCCTAACTACGGCTACACTAGAAGAACAGTATTTGGTATCTGCGCTCTGCTGAAG
CCAGTTACCTTCGGAAAAAGAGTTGGTAGCTCTTGATCCGGCAAACAAACCACCGCTGGTAGCGGTGGTT
TTTTTGTTTGCAAGCAGCAGATTACGCGCAGAAAAAAAGGATCTCAAGAAGATCCTTTGATCTTTTCTAC
GGGGTCTGACGCTCAGTGGAACGAAAACTCACGTTAAGGGATTTTGGTCATGAGATTATCAAAAAGGATC
TTCACCTAGATCCTTTTAAATTAAAAATGAAGTTTTAAATCAATCTAAAGTATATATGAGTAAACTTGGT
CTGACAGTTACCAATGCTTAATCAGTGAGGCACCTATCTCAGCGATCTGTCTATTTCGTTCATCCATAGT
TGCCTGACTCCCCGTCGTGTAGATAACTACGATACGGGAGGGCTTACCATCTGGCCCCAGTGCTGCAATG
ATACCGCGAGACCCACGCTCACCGGCTCCAGATTTATCAGCAATAAACCAGCCAGCCGGAAGGGCCGAGC
GCAGAAGTGGTCCTGCAACTTTATCCGCCTCCATCCAGTCTATTAATTGTTGCCGGGAAGCTAGAGTAAG
TAGTTCGCCAGTTAATAGTTTGCGCAACGTTGTTGCCATTGCTACAGGCATCGTGGTGTCACGCTCGTCG
TTTGGTATGGCTTCATTCAGCTCCGGTTCCCAACGATCAAGGCGAGTTACATGATCCCCCATGTTGTGCA
AAAAAGCGGTTAGCTCCTTCGGTCCTCCGATCGTTGTCAGAAGTAAGTTGGCCGCAGTGTTATCACTCAT
GGTTATGGCAGCACTGCATAATTCTCTTACTGTCATGCCATCCGTAAGATGCTTTTCTGTGACTGGTGAG
TACTCAACCAAGTCATTCTGAGAATAGTGTATGCGGCGACCGAGTTGCTCTTGCCCGGCGTCAATACGGG
ATAATACCGCGCCACATAGCAGAACTTTAAAAGTGCTCATCATTGGAAAACGTTCTTCGGGGCGAAAACT
CTCAAGGATCTTACCGCTGTTGAGATCCAGTTCGATGTAACCCACTCGTGCACCCAACTGATCTTCAGCA
TCTTTTACTTTCACCAGCGTTTCTGGGTGAGCAAAAACAGGAAGGCAAAATGCCGCAAAAAAGGGAATAA
GGGCGACACGGAAATGTTGAATACTCATACTCTTCCTTTTTCAATATTATTGAAGCATTTATCAGGGTTA
TTGTCTCATGAGCGGATACATATTTGAATGTATTTAGAAAAATAAACAAATAGGGGTTCCGCGCACATTT
CCCCGAAAAGTGCCACCTGACGTC
Features (pLannotate 1.2.2; 24 found; start..end, strand, type, name):
     28..80      -  misc_feature   bom (fragment): basis of mobility region from pBR322
    235..614     +  enhancer       CMV enhancer: human cytomegalovirus immediate early enhancer
    615..818     +  promoter       CMV promoter: human cytomegalovirus (CMV) immediate early promoter
    814..847     +  LTR            5' LTR (truncated) (fragment): truncated 5' long terminal repeat (LTR) from HIV-1
    863..881     +  promoter       T7 promoter: promoter for bacteriophage T7 RNA polymerase
    921..973     +  misc_feature   MCS: multiple cloning site
    987..1718    +  CDS            TagRFP-T: TagRFP-T is a basic (constitutively fluorescent) red fluorescent protein published in 2008, derived from Entacmaea quadricolor. It has low acid sensitivity.
   1791..1832    +  CDS            V5 tag: epitope tag from simian virus 5
   1839..3158    +  CDS            MAPT (sequence partly withheld): TAU_SPECI - Experimental evidence at protein level: Swiss-Prot protein existence level 1. Promotes microtubule assembly and stability, and might be involved in the establishment and maintenance of neuronal polarity. The C-terminus binds axonal microtubules while the N-terminus binds neural plasma membrane components, suggesting that tau functions as a linker protein between both. Axonal polarity is predetermined by tau localization (in the neuronal cell) in the domain of the cell body defined by the centrosome. The short isoforms allow plasticity of the cytoskeleton whereas the longer isoforms
   3178..3766    +  misc_feature   WPRE: woodchuck hepatitis virus posttranscriptional regulatory element
   3866..4090    +  polyA_signal   bGH poly(A) signal: bovine growth hormone polyadenylation signal
   4094..4115    +  promoter       SV40 promoter (fragment): SV40 enhancer and early promoter
   4136..4564    +  rep_origin     f1 ori (sequence partly withheld): f1 bacteriophage origin of replication; arrow indicates direction of (+) strand synthesis
   4578..4907    +  promoter       SV40 promoter: SV40 enhancer and early promoter
   4974..5765    +  CDS            neo: KKA2_KLEPN - Also known as kan, nptII. Experimental evidence at protein level: Swiss-Prot protein existence level 1. Resistance to kanamycin, neomycin, paromomycin, ribostamycin, butirosin and gentamicin B. From Klebsiella pneumoniae.
   5789..5947    +  CDS            ble (fragment): BLE_KLEPN - Experimental evidence at protein level: Swiss-Prot protein existence level 1. Binding protein with a strong affinity to the bleomycin family of antibiotics. Binds to CL990; an antimitotic-antibiotic compound. From Klebsiella pneumoniae.
   5942..6063    +  polyA_signal   SV40 poly(A) signal: SV40 polyadenylation signal
   6136..6152    -  protein_bind   lac operator: The lac repressor binds to the lac operator to inhibit transcription in E. coli. This inhibition can be relieved by adding lactose or isopropyl-β-D-thiogalactopyranoside (IPTG). lac repressor encoded by lacI
   6160..6190    -  promoter       lac promoter: promoter for the E. coli lac operon
   6205..6226    -  protein_bind   CAP binding site: CAP binding activates transcription in the presence of cAMP. E. coli catabolite activator protein
   6239..6331    -  CDS            lacI (fragment): lac repressor; lacI; The lac repressor binds to the lac operator to inhibit transcription in E. coli. This inhibition can be relieved by adding lactose or isopropyl-β-D-thiogalactopyranoside (IPTG).
   6514..7102    -  rep_origin     ori: high-copy-number ColE1/pMB1/pBR322/pUC origin of replication
   7273..8133    -  CDS            AmpR: β-lactamase; bla; confers resistance to ampicillin, carbenicillin, and related antibiotics
   8134..8238    -  promoter       AmpR promoter: bla
