[The description below was written by a language model from this plasmid's Addgene catalogue record and pLannotate feature annotations shown in this document.]
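Description:
pcDNA3.1(-).TagRFP.T-2A-V5-T403D.Tau2N4R-WPRE is a mammalian expression plasmid built on the pcDNA3.1(-) backbone; the sequenced construct is about 8.3 kb. It is maintained in E. coli as a high-copy plasmid through a ColE1/pUC-type origin and selected with ampicillin via the β-lactamase gene. An f1 origin is also present. For mammalian cells, the backbone carries a neomycin phosphotransferase gene driven by the SV40 enhancer/early promoter and terminated by an SV40 polyadenylation signal, which would permit G418 selection of stable transfectants. Several small annotated fragments (HIV-1 LTR, ble, lacI, bom) appear to be short backbone matches rather than functional elements.

The payload is a single open reading frame transcribed from the CMV immediate-early enhancer/promoter, with a T7 promoter just upstream. It encodes the red fluorescent protein TagRFP-T, a 2A self-cleaving peptide (named in the record but not annotated in the feature table, presumably lying in the gap between TagRFP-T and V5), and then V5-tagged human tau (MAPT) in the full-length 2N4R isoform. Tau carries a T403D substitution, which the associated publication title indicates is a mimic of a disease-associated post-translational modification. A WPRE downstream of the coding sequence enhances transcript stability and expression, and the bGH polyadenylation signal terminates the message.

Because the 2A peptide separates the two products, cells expressing the plasmid contain both TagRFP-T and V5-tau. Cells that hold V5-tau without red fluorescence can then be interpreted as recipients that took up tau from other cells. The record describes this as a tau propagation ORF, used to test how this tau variant affects tau propagation and uptake.
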