Addgene plasmid #226393: pcDNA3.1(-).TagRFP.T-2A-V5-T403D.Tau2N4R-WPRE
Purpose: Expresses tau propagation ORF with V5 tag on T403D mutant 2N4R tau
Depositing lab: Bradley Hyman. Depositing organization: Massachusetts General Hospital. Publication: Alzheimer disease-associated tau post-translational modification mimics impact tau propagation and uptake. Dickson JR, Sobolewski RGR, Fernandes AR, Cooper JM, Fan Z, Chung M, Donahue C, Oakley DH, Strickland DK, Hyman BT. J Neuropathol Exp Neurol. 2025 Jun 1;84(6):459-470. doi: 10.1093/jnen/nlaf007. PubMed 39984820.
Backbone
  Vector backbone: pcDNA3.1(-)
  Backbone size w/o insert (bp): 5427
  Vector type: Mammalian Expression
Growth in bacteria
  Bacterial resistance: Ampicillin, 100 μg/mL
  Growth temperature: 37°C
  Growth strain: DH5alpha
  Copy number: High Copy
Gene/Insert
  Gene/Insert name: Tau2N4R
  Species: H. sapiens (human); synthetic
  Insert size (bp): 2174
  Mutation: T403D, Tau2N4R
  Entrez Gene: MAPT (a.k.a. DDPAC, FTD1, FTDP-17, MAPTL, MSTD, MTBT1, MTBT2, PPND, PPP1R103, TAU, Tau-PHF6, tau-40)
  Tag / fusion protein: TagRFP.T.2A.V5 (N terminal on insert)
  Cloning method: Other
Terms and licenses: Academic/Nonprofit Terms; Industry Terms: Not Available to Industry
How to cite: pcDNA3.1(-).TagRFP.T-2A-V5-T403D.Tau2N4R-WPRE was a gift from Bradley Hyman (Addgene plasmid # 226393 ; http://n2t.net/addgene:226393 ; RRID:Addgene_226393)
